Addgene plasmid #49747: pVRc31_34
Depositing lab: Christopher Voigt. Depositing organization: University of California, San Francisco (UCSF). Publication: Design of orthogonal genetic switches based on a crosstalk map of sigmas, anti-sigmas, and promoters. Rhodius VA, Segall-Shapiro TH, Sharon BD, Ghodasara A, Orlova E, Tabakh H, Burkhardt DH, Clancy K, Peterson TC, Gross CA, Voigt CA. Mol Syst Biol. 2013 Oct 29;9:702. doi: 10.1038/msb.2013.58. PubMed 24169405.
Backbone
  Vector backbone: pVRc
  Vector type: Bacterial Expression, Synthetic Biology
Growth in bacteria
  Bacterial resistance: Chloramphenicol, 25 μg/mL
  Growth temperature: 37°C
  Growth strain: DH10B
  Copy number: Low Copy
Gene/Insert
  Gene/Insert name: AS31_34
  Species: Bacillus subtilis subsp. subtilis str. 168
  Mutation: Codon optimized for E.coli
  Promoter: pLux
  Cloning method: Restriction Enzyme; 5′ cloning site NdeI (not destroyed); 3′ cloning site BamHI (not destroyed)
  Sequencing primers: 5′ GCGCTATCATGCCATACC; 3′ GTTTCACTTCTGAGTTCGGC
Terms and licenses: Academic/Nonprofit Terms; Industry Terms: Not Available to Industry
How to cite: pVRc31_34 was a gift from Christopher Voigt (Addgene plasmid # 49747 ; http://n2t.net/addgene:49747 ; RRID:Addgene_49747)
