[The description below was written by a language model from this plasmid's Addgene catalogue record and pLannotate feature annotations shown in this document.]
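Description:
pVRc31_34 is a low-copy bacterial expression plasmid built on the pVRc backbone for synthetic biology work in E. coli. It comes from a study that mapped crosstalk among sigma factors, anti-sigma factors and their promoters in order to design orthogonal genetic switches. It is selected with chloramphenicol, conferred by a cat gene with its own promoter and followed by a his operon terminator. Replication appears to depend on the intact p15A origin annotated in the sequence, which is compatible with ColE1-type plasmids and so allows co-maintenance with partner constructs. An f1 phage origin is also present. The short ColE1/pMB1, RSF, bom, TcR and tet promoter hits are only fragments and most likely reflect backbone remnants or sequence similarity rather than functional elements.

The insert, AS31_34, is a Bacillus subtilis 168 gene codon optimized for E. coli and cloned between retained NdeI and BamHI sites. The feature table identifies this coding sequence as yxlC, and the "AS" naming together with the associated publication suggests that it serves as an anti-sigma factor, although the record does not state this explicitly. The catalogue lists pLux as the promoter, but this element is not separately annotated in the feature table. The plasmid also carries luxR from Aliivibrio fischeri, apparently driven by a lacI promoter fragment. LuxR is a transcriptional activator that binds the acyl-homoserine lactone autoinducer, so insert expression should be inducible by adding that signal. The rrnB T1 and T2 terminators downstream of the insert end its transcription. The construct is probably used to titrate expression of the anti-sigma factor and test how it represses cognate and non-cognate sigma factors supplied from compatible plasmids.
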