Features (pLannotate 1.2.2; 17 found; start..end, strand, type, name):
      1..318     +  CDS            yxlC: YXLC_BACSU - Experimental evidence at transcript level: Swiss-Prot protein existence level 2. From Bacillus subtilis (strain 168).
    409..524     +  ncRNA          5S rRNA: Accession: RF00001 - 5S ribosomal RNA
    528..614     +  terminator     rrnB T1 terminator: Escherichia coli rrnB; transcription terminator T1 from the E. coli rrnB gene
    706..733     +  terminator     rrnB T2 terminator: transcription terminator T2 from the E. coli rrnB gene
    752..841     +  promoter       AmpR promoter: bla
    915..1012    +  promoter       cat promoter: promoter of the E. coli cat gene encoding chloramphenicol acetyltransferase
   1013..1669    +  CDS            cat: CAT_ECOLX - Experimental evidence at protein level: Swiss-Prot protein existence level 1. This enzyme is an effector of chloramphenicol resistance in bacteria. From Escherichia coli. This protein is used as a marker in many commonly used cloning vectors, such as pACYC184.
   1683..1742    +  terminator     his operon terminator: This putative transcriptin terminator from the E. coli his operon has a 2-bp deletion introduced during synthesis. Its efficiency has not been determined.
   1814..2269    +  rep_origin     f1 ori (sequence partly withheld): f1 bacteriophage origin of replication; arrow indicates direction of (+) strand synthesis
   2380..2613    +  rep_origin     ori (fragment): high-copy-number ColE1/pMB1/pBR322/pUC origin of replication
   2826..2847    +  misc_feature   bom (fragment): basis of mobility region from pBR322
   2946..3001    -  rep_origin     RSF ori (fragment): Plasmids containing the RSF 1030 origin of replication can be propagated in E. coli cells that contain additional plasmids with compatible origins.
   3089..3634    -  rep_origin     p15A ori: Plasmids containing the medium-copy-number p15A origin of replication can be propagated in E. coli cells that contain a second plasmid with the ColE1 origin.
   3667..3787    -  CDS            TcR (fragment): tetracycline efflux protein; tet; confers resistance to tetracycline
   3797..3815    +  promoter       tet promoter (fragment): E. coli promoter for tetracycline efflux protein gene
   3911..4660    -  CDS            luxR: LUXR_ALIFS - Experimental evidence at protein level: Swiss-Prot protein existence level 1. Transcriptional activator of the bioluminescence operon. Binds to the OHHL autoinducer. From Aliivibrio fischeri (Vibrio fischeri).
   4661..4734    -  promoter       lacI promoter (fragment): lacI
>Addgene plasmid #49747 | pVRc31_34 | depositor full sequence | sequence record 74554 | pVRc31_34 sequence 4873 bps
ATGAACAAAGAAAAACTGAGCGACCACCTGAAAAGCGAGTGGAAAAAAATCGATCAGACCGCAAATCCGA
GCATTCCGAATCAGAAAGAACTGCTGCATCAGCTGAGCCAGATGAAAGCAGAATATCGTAAAAAACTGCT
GCAAGAAATCATTCTGTTTGTGTTTTGTGCCCTGATGGTTGTTAGCGCAGCAATTCTGGCATTTACCCAG
GCACCGGCAGTTTTTATTGTTCTGCAGGTTTGTGTTCTGGCAGTTCTGCCGATTCTGATTGCAGCAGAAA
AAAAACGTCATCTGGGTGAATGTGAAGTGAAACGTGGTTAAGGATCCCTGTTTTGGCGGATGAGAGAAGA
TTTTCAGCCTGATACAGATTAAATCAGAACGCAGAAGCGGTCTGATAAAACAGAATTTGCCTGGCGGCAG
TAGCGCGGTGGTCCCACCTGACCCCATGCCGAACTCAGAAGTGAAACGCCGTAGCGCCGATGGTAGTGTG
GGGTCTCCCCATGCGAGAGTAGGGAACTGCCAGGCATCAAATAAAACGAAAGGCTCAGTCGAAAGACTGG
GCCTTTCGTTTTATCTGTTGTTTGTCGGTGAACGCTCTCCTGAGTAGGACAAATCCGCCGGGAGCGGATT
TGAACGTTGCGAAGCAACGGCCCGGAGGGTGGCGGGCAGGACGCCCGCCATAAACTGCCAGGCATCAAAT
TAAGCAGAAGGCCATCCTGACGGATGGCCTTTTTGCGTTTCTACAAACTCTTTTGTTTATTTTTCTAAAT
ACATTCAAATATGTATCCGCTCATGAGACAATAACCCTGATAAATGCTTCAATAATATTGAAAAAGGAAG
ACTATGAGTATTCAACATTTCCGTGTCTGCTTACATAAACAGTAATACAAGGGGTGTTTACTAGAGGTTG
ATCGGGCACGTAAGAGGTTCCAACTTTCACCATAATGAAATAAGATCACTACCGGGCGTATTTTTTGAGT
TATCGAGATTTTCAGGAGCTAAGGAAGCTAAAATGGAGAAAAAAATCACGGGATATACCACCGTTGATAT
ATCCCAATGGCATCGTAAAGAACATTTTGAGGCATTTCAGTCAGTTGCTCAATGTACCTATAACCAGACC
GTTCAGCTGGATATTACGGCCTTTTTAAAGACCGTAAAGAAAAATAAGCACAAGTTTTATCCGGCCTTTA
TTCACATTCTTGCCCGCCTGATGAACGCTCACCCGGAGTTTCGTATGGCCATGAAAGACGGTGAGCTGGT
GATCTGGGATAGTGTTCACCCTTGTTACACCGTTTTCCATGAGCAAACTGAAACGTTTTCGTCCCTCTGG
AGTGAATACCACGACGATTTCCGGCAGTTTCTCCACATATATTCGCAAGATGTGGCGTGTTACGGTGAAA
ACCTGGCCTATTTCCCTAAAGGGTTTATTGAGAATATGTTTTTTGTCTCAGCCAATCCCTGGGTGAGTTT
CACCAGTTTTGATTTAAACGTGGCCAATATGGACAACTTCTTCGCCCCCGTTTTCACGATGGGCAAATAT
TATACGCAAGGCGACAAGGTGCTGATGCCGCTGGCGATCCAGGTTCATCATGCCGTTTGTGATGGCTTCC
ATGTCGGCCGCATGCTTAATGAATTACAACAGTACTGTGATGAGTGGCAGGGCGGGGCGTAATAATACTA
GCTCCGGCAAAAAAACGGGCAAGGTGTCACCACCCTGCCCTTTTTCTTTAAAACCGAAAAGATTACTTCG
CGTTTGCCACCTGACGTCTAAGCTGTCAGACCAAGTTTACTCATATATACTTTAGATTGATT
[125 nt withheld, positions 1813-1937]
C
[141 nt withheld, positions 1939-2079]
CCTTTGACGTTGGAGTCCACGTTCTTTAATAGTGGACTCTTGTTCCAAACTTGAACAACACTCAACCCTA
TCTCGGGCTATTCTTTTGATTTATAAGGGATTTTGCCGATTTCGGCCTATTGGTTAAAAAATGAGCTGAT
TTAACAAAAATTTAACGCGAATTTTAACAAAATATTAACGTTTACAATTTAAAAGGATCTAGGTGAAGAT
CCTTTTTGATAATCTCATGACCAAAATCCCTTAACGTGAGTTTTCGTTCCACTGAGCGTCAGACCCCGTA
GAAAAGATCAAAGGATCTTCTTGAGATCCTTTTTTTCTGCGCGTAATCTGCTGCTTGCAAACAAAAAAAC
CACCGCTACCAGCGGTGGTTTGTTTGCCGGATCAAGAGCTACCAACTCTTTTTCCGAAGGTAACTGGCTT
CAGCAGAGCGCAGATACCAAATACTGTCCTTCTAGTGTAGCCGTAGTTAGGCCACCACTTCAAGAACTCT
GTAGCACCGCCTACATACCTCGCTCTGCTAATCCTGTTACCAGTCAGGCATTTGAGAAGCACACGGTCAC
ACTGCTTCCGGTAGTCAATAAACCGGTAAACCAGCAATAGACATAAGCGGCTATTTAACGACCCTGCCCT
GAACCGACGACCGGGTCGAATTTGCTTTCGAATTTCTGCCATTCATCCGCTTATTATCACTTATTCAGGC
GTAGCACCAGGCGTTTAAGGGCACCAATAACTGCCTTAAAAAAAGCTAGCGGAGTGTATACTGGCTTACT
ATGTTGGCACTGATGAGGGTGTCAGTGAAGTGCTTCATGTGGCAGGAGAAAAAAGGCTGCACCGGTGCGT
CAGCAGAATATGTGATACAGGATATATTCCGCTTCCTCGCTCACTGACTCGCTACGCTCGGTCGTTCGAC
TGCGGCGAGCGGAAATGGCTTACGAACGGGGCGGAGATTTCCTGGAAGATGCCAGGAAGATACTTAACAG
GGAAGTGAGAGGGCCGCGGCAAAGCCGTTTTTCCATAGGCTCCGCCCCCCTGACAAGCATCACGAAATCT
GACGCTCAAATCAGTGGTGGCGAAACCCGACAGGACTATAAAGATACCAGGCGTTTCCCCCTGGCGGCTC
CCTCGTGCGCTCTCCTGTTCCTGCCTTTCGGTTTACCGGTGTCATTCCGCTGTTATGGCCGCGTTTGTCT
CATTCCACGCCTGACACTCAGTTCCGGGTAGGCAGTTCGCTCCAAGCTGGACTGTATGCACGAACCCCCC
GTTCAGTCCGACCGCTGCGCCTTATCCGGTAACTATCGTCTTGAGTCCAACCCGGAAAGACATGCAAAAG
CACCACTGGCAGCAGCCACTGGTAATTGATTTAGAGGAGTTAGTCTTGAAGTCATGCGCCGGTTAAGGCT
AAACTGAAAGGACAAGTTTTGGTGACTGCGCTCCTCCAAGCCAGTTACCTCGGTTCAAAGAGTTGGTAGC
TCAGAGAACCTTCGAAAAACCGCCCTGCAAGGCGGTTTTTTCGTTTTCAGAGCAAGAGATTACGCGCAGA
CCAAAACGATCTCAAGAAGATCATCTTATTAATCAGATAAAATATTTGCTCATGAGCCCGAAGTGGCGAG
CCCGATCTTCCCCATCGGTGATGTCGGCGATATAGGCGCCAGCAACCGCACCTGTGGCGCCGGTGATGCC
GGCCACGATGCGTCCGGCGTAGAGGATCTGCTCATGTTTGACAGCTTATCATCGATGCATAATGTGCCTG
TCAAATGGACGAAGCAGGGATTCTGCAAACCCTATGCTACTCCCTCGAGCCGTCAATTGTCTGATTCGTT
ACCAATTATTAATTTTTAAAGTATGGGCAATCAATTGCTCCTGTTAAAATTGCTTTAGAAATACTTTGGC
AGCGGTTTGTTGTATTGAGTTTCATTTGCGCATTGGTTAAATGGAAAGTGACAGTACGCTCACTGCAACC
TAATATTTTTGAAATATCCCAAGAGCTTTTTCCTTCGCATGCCCACGCTAAACATTCTTTTTCTCTTTTG
GTTAAATCGTTGTTTGATTTATTATTTGCTATATTTATTTTTCGATAATTATCAACTAGAGAAGGAACAA
TTAATGGTATGTTCATACACGCATGTAAAAATAAACTATCTATATAGTTGTCTTTTTCTGAATGTGCAAA
ACTAAGCATTCCGAAGCCATTGTTAGCCGTATGAATAGGGAAACTAAACCCAGTGATAAGACCTGATGTT
TTCGCTTCTTTAATTACATTTGGAGATTTTTTATTTACAGCATTGTTTTCAAATATATTCCAATTAATTG
GTGAATGATTGGAGTTAGAATAATCTACTATAGGATCATATTTTATTAAATTAGCGTCATCATAATATTG
CCTCCATTTTTTAGGGTAATTATCTAGGATTGAAATATCAGATTTAACCATAGAATGAGGATAAATGATC
GCGAGTAAATAATATTCACAATGTACCATTTTAGTCATATCAGATAAGCATTGATTAATATCATTATTGC
TTCTACAAGCTTTAATTTTATTAATTATTCTGTATGTGTCGTCGGCATTTATGTTTTTCATATTCACCAC
CCTGAATTGACTCTCTTCCGGGCGCTATCATGCCATACCGCGAAAGGTTTTGCGCCATTCGATGGCGCGC
CGCTTCGTCAGGCCACATAGCTTTCTTGTTCTGATCGGAACGATCGTTGGCTGACCTGTAGGATCGTACA
GGTTTACGCAAGAAAATGGTTTGTTATAGTCGAATAAATACTAGAGAAAGAGGAGAAATACCAT
