>Addgene plasmid #49747 | pVRc31_34 | depositor partial sequence | sequence record 74172 | AS gene
ATGAACAAAGAAAAACTGAGCGACCACCTGAAAAGCGAGTGGAAAAAAATCGATCAGACCGCAAATCCGA
GCATTCCGAATCAGAAAGAACTGCTGCATCAGCTGAGCCAGATGAAAGCAGAATATCGTAAAAAACTGCT
GCAAGAAATCATTCTGTTTGTGTTTTGTGCCCTGATGGTTGTTAGCGCAGCAATTCTGGCATTTACCCAG
GCACCGGCAGTTTTTATTGTTCTGCAGGTTTGTGTTCTGGCAGTTCTGCCGATTCTGATTGCAGCAGAAA
AAAAACGTCATCTGGGTGAATGTGAAGTGAAACGTGGTTAA
