>Addgene plasmid #49747 | pVRc31_34 | depositor partial sequence | sequence record 74173 | pVRc backbone
GGATCCCTGTTTTGGCGGATGAGAGAAGATTTTCAGCCTGATACAGATTAAATCAGAACGCAGAAGCGGT
CTGATAAAACAGAATTTGCCTGGCGGCAGTAGCGCGGTGGTCCCACCTGACCCCATGCCGAACTCAGAAG
TGAAACGCCGTAGCGCCGATGGTAGTGTGGGGTCTCCCCATGCGAGAGTAGGGAACTGCCAGGCATCAAA
TAAAACGAAAGGCTCAGTCGAAAGACTGGGCCTTTCGTTTTATCTGTTGTTTGTCGGTGAACGCTCTCCT
GAGTAGGACAAATCCGCCGGGAGCGGATTTGAACGTTGCGAAGCAACGGCCCGGAGGGTGGCGGGCAGGA
CGCCCGCCATAAACTGCCAGGCATCAAATTAAGCAGAAGGCCATCCTGACGGATGGCCTTTTTGCGTTTC
TACAAACTCTTTTGTTTATTTTTCTAAATACATTCAAATATGTATCCGCTCATGAGACAATAACCCTGAT
AAATGCTTCAATAATATTGAAAAAGGAAGACTATGAGTATTCAACATTTCCGTGTCTGCTTACATAAACA
GTAATACAAGGGGTGTTTACTAGAGGTTGATCGGGCACGTAAGAGGTTCCAACTTTCACCATAATGAAAT
AAGATCACTACCGGGCGTATTTTTTGAGTTATCGAGATTTTCAGGAGCTAAGGAAGCTAAAATGGAGAAA
AAAATCACGGGATATACCACCGTTGATATATCCCAATGGCATCGTAAAGAACATTTTGAGGCATTTCAGT
CAGTTGCTCAATGTACCTATAACCAGACCGTTCAGCTGGATATTACGGCCTTTTTAAAGACCGTAAAGAA
AAATAAGCACAAGTTTTATCCGGCCTTTATTCACATTCTTGCCCGCCTGATGAACGCTCACCCGGAGTTT
CGTATGGCCATGAAAGACGGTGAGCTGGTGATCTGGGATAGTGTTCACCCTTGTTACACCGTTTTCCATG
AGCAAACTGAAACGTTTTCGTCCCTCTGGAGTGAATACCACGACGATTTCCGGCAGTTTCTCCACATATA
TTCGCAAGATGTGGCGTGTTACGGTGAAAACCTGGCCTATTTCCCTAAAGGGTTTATTGAGAATATGTTT
TTTGTCTCAGCCAATCCCTGGGTGAGTTTCACCAGTTTTGATTTAAACGTGGCCAATATGGACAACTTCT
TCGCCCCCGTTTTCACGATGGGCAAATATTATACGCAAGGCGACAAGGTGCTGATGCCGCTGGCGATCCA
GGTTCATCATGCCGTTTGTGATGGCTTCCATGTCGGCCGCATGCTTAATGAATTACAACAGTACTGTGAT
GAGTGGCAGGGCGGGGCGTAATAATACTAGCTCCGGCAAAAAAACGGGCAAGGTGTCACCACCCTGCCCT
TTTTCTTTAAAACCGAAAAGATTACTTCGCGTTTGCCACCTGACGTCTAAGCTGTCAGACCAAGTTTACT
CATATATACTTTAGATTGATT
[125 nt withheld, positions 1492-1616]
C
[141 nt withheld, positions 1618-1758]
CCTTTGACGTTGGAGTCCACGTTCTTTAATAGTGGACTCTTGTTCCAAACTTGAACAACACTCAACCCTA
TCTCGGGCTATTCTTTTGATTTATAAGGGATTTTGCCGATTTCGGCCTATTGGTTAAAAAATGAGCTGAT
TTAACAAAAATTTAACGCGAATTTTAACAAAATATTAACGTTTACAATTTAAAAGGATCTAGGTGAAGAT
CCTTTTTGATAATCTCATGACCAAAATCCCTTAACGTGAGTTTTCGTTCCACTGAGCGTCAGACCCCGTA
GAAAAGATCAAAGGATCTTCTTGAGATCCTTTTTTTCTGCGCGTAATCTGCTGCTTGCAAACAAAAAAAC
CACCGCTACCAGCGGTGGTTTGTTTGCCGGATCAAGAGCTACCAACTCTTTTTCCGAAGGTAACTGGCTT
CAGCAGAGCGCAGATACCAAATACTGTCCTTCTAGTGTAGCCGTAGTTAGGCCACCACTTCAAGAACTCT
GTAGCACCGCCTACATACCTCGCTCTGCTAATCCTGTTACCAGTCAGGCATTTGAGAAGCACACGGTCAC
ACTGCTTCCGGTAGTCAATAAACCGGTAAACCAGCAATAGACATAAGCGGCTATTTAACGACCCTGCCCT
GAACCGACGACCGGGTCGAATTTGCTTTCGAATTTCTGCCATTCATCCGCTTATTATCACTTATTCAGGC
GTAGCACCAGGCGTTTAAGGGCACCAATAACTGCCTTAAAAAAAGCTAGCGGAGTGTATACTGGCTTACT
ATGTTGGCACTGATGAGGGTGTCAGTGAAGTGCTTCATGTGGCAGGAGAAAAAAGGCTGCACCGGTGCGT
CAGCAGAATATGTGATACAGGATATATTCCGCTTCCTCGCTCACTGACTCGCTACGCTCGGTCGTTCGAC
TGCGGCGAGCGGAAATGGCTTACGAACGGGGCGGAGATTTCCTGGAAGATGCCAGGAAGATACTTAACAG
GGAAGTGAGAGGGCCGCGGCAAAGCCGTTTTTCCATAGGCTCCGCCCCCCTGACAAGCATCACGAAATCT
GACGCTCAAATCAGTGGTGGCGAAACCCGACAGGACTATAAAGATACCAGGCGTTTCCCCCTGGCGGCTC
CCTCGTGCGCTCTCCTGTTCCTGCCTTTCGGTTTACCGGTGTCATTCCGCTGTTATGGCCGCGTTTGTCT
CATTCCACGCCTGACACTCAGTTCCGGGTAGGCAGTTCGCTCCAAGCTGGACTGTATGCACGAACCCCCC
GTTCAGTCCGACCGCTGCGCCTTATCCGGTAACTATCGTCTTGAGTCCAACCCGGAAAGACATGCAAAAG
CACCACTGGCAGCAGCCACTGGTAATTGATTTAGAGGAGTTAGTCTTGAAGTCATGCGCCGGTTAAGGCT
AAACTGAAAGGACAAGTTTTGGTGACTGCGCTCCTCCAAGCCAGTTACCTCGGTTCAAAGAGTTGGTAGC
TCAGAGAACCTTCGAAAAACCGCCCTGCAAGGCGGTTTTTTCGTTTTCAGAGCAAGAGATTACGCGCAGA
CCAAAACGATCTCAAGAAGATCATCTTATTAATCAGATAAAATATTTGCTCATGAGCCCGAAGTGGCGAG
CCCGATCTTCCCCATCGGTGATGTCGGCGATATAGGCGCCAGCAACCGCACCTGTGGCGCCGGTGATGCC
GGCCACGATGCGTCCGGCGTAGAGGATCTGCTCATGTTTGACAGCTTATCATCGATGCATAATGTGCCTG
TCAAATGGACGAAGCAGGGATTCTGCAAACCCTATGCTACTCCCTCGAGCCGTCAATTGTCTGATTCGTT
ACCAATTATTAATTTTTAAAGTATGGGCAATCAATTGCTCCTGTTAAAATTGCTTTAGAAATACTTTGGC
AGCGGTTTGTTGTATTGAGTTTCATTTGCGCATTGGTTAAATGGAAAGTGACAGTACGCTCACTGCAACC
TAATATTTTTGAAATATCCCAAGAGCTTTTTCCTTCGCATGCCCACGCTAAACATTCTTTTTCTCTTTTG
GTTAAATCGTTGTTTGATTTATTATTTGCTATATTTATTTTTCGATAATTATCAACTAGAGAAGGAACAA
TTAATGGTATGTTCATACACGCATGTAAAAATAAACTATCTATATAGTTGTCTTTTTCTGAATGTGCAAA
ACTAAGCATTCCGAAGCCATTGTTAGCCGTATGAATAGGGAAACTAAACCCAGTGATAAGACCTGATGTT
TTCGCTTCTTTAATTACATTTGGAGATTTTTTATTTACAGCATTGTTTTCAAATATATTCCAATTAATTG
GTGAATGATTGGAGTTAGAATAATCTACTATAGGATCATATTTTATTAAATTAGCGTCATCATAATATTG
CCTCCATTTTTTAGGGTAATTATCTAGGATTGAAATATCAGATTTAACCATAGAATGAGGATAAATGATC
GCGAGTAAATAATATTCACAATGTACCATTTTAGTCATATCAGATAAGCATTGATTAATATCATTATTGC
TTCTACAAGCTTTAATTTTATTAATTATTCTGTATGTGTCGTCGGCATTTATGTTTTTCATATTCACCAC
CCTGAATTGACTCTCTTCCGGGCGCTATCATGCCATACCGCGAAAGGTTTTGCGCCATTCGATGGCGCGC
CGCTTCGTCAGGCCACATAGCTTTCTTGTTCTGATCGGAACGATCGTTGGCTGACCTGTAGGATCGTACA
GGTTTACGCAAGAAAATGGTTTGTTATAGTCGAATAAATACTAGAGAAAGAGGAGAAATACCAT
