>Addgene plasmid #49747 | pVRc31_34 | addgene partial sequence | sequence record 76566 | pBAD_rev
CGCCAAAACAGGGATCCTTAACCACGTTTCACTTCACATTCACCCAGATGACGTTTTTTTTCTGCTGCAA
TCAGAATCGGCAGAACTGCCAGAACACAAACCTGCAGAACAATAAAAACTGCCGGTGCCTGGGTAAATGC
CAGAATTGCTGCGCTAACAACCATCAGGGCACAAAACACAAACAGAATGATTTCTTGCAGCAGTTTTTTA
CGATATTCTGCTTTCATCTGGCTCAGCTGATGCAGCAGTTCTTTCTGATTCGGAATGCTCGGATTTGCGG
TCTGATCGATTTTTTTCCACTCGCTTTTCAGGTGGTCGCTCAGTTTTTCTTTGTTCATATGGTATTTCTC
CTCTTTCTCTAGTATTTATTCGACTATAACAAACCATTTTCTTGCGTAAACCTGTACGATCCTACAGGTC
AGCCAACGATCGTTCCGATCAGAACAAGAAAGCTATGTGGCCTGACGAAGCGGCGCGCCATCGAATGGCG
CAAAACCTTTCGCGGTATGGCATGATAGCGCCCGGAAGAGAGTCAATTCAGGGTGGTGAATATGAAAAAC
ATAAATGCCGACGACACATACAGAATAATTAATAAAATTAAAGCTTGTAGAAGCAATAATGATATTAATC
AATGCTTATCTGATATGACTAAAATGGTACATTGTGAATATTATTTACTCGCGATCATTTATCCTCATTC
TATGGTTAAATCTGATATTTCAATCCTAGATAATTACCCTAAAAAATGGAGGCAATATTATGATGACGCT
AATTTAATAAAATATGATCCTATAGTAGATTATTCTAACTCCAATCATTCACCAATTAATTGGAATATAT
TTGAAAACAATGCTGTAAATAAAAAATCTCCAAATGTAATTAAAGAAGCGAAAACATCAGGTCTTATCAC
TGGGTTTAGTTTCCCTATTCATACGGCTAACAATGGCTTCGGAATGCTTAGTTTTGCACATTCAGAAAAA
GACAACTATATAGATAG
