>Addgene plasmid #49747 | pVRc31_34 | addgene partial sequence | sequence record 77247 | pBRrevBam
GTGATGCCGGCCACGATGCGTCCGGCGTAGAGGATCTGCTCATGTTTGACAGCTTATCATCGATGCATAA
TGTGCCTGTCAAATGGACGAAGCAGGGATTCTGCAAACCCTATGCTACTCCCTCGAGCCGTCAATTGTCT
GATTCGTTACCAATTATTAATTTTTAAAGTATGGGCAATCAATTGCTCCTGTTAAAATTGCTTTAGAAAT
ACTTTGGCAGCGGTTTGTTGTATTGAGTTTCATTTGCGCATTGGTTAAATGGAAAGTGACAGTACGCTCA
CTGCAACCTAATATTTTTGAAATATCCCAAGAGCTTTTTCCTTCGCATGCCCACGCTAAACATTCTTTTT
CTCTTTTGGTTAAATCGTTGTTTGATTTATTATTTGCTATATTTATTTTTCGATAATTATCAACTAGAGA
AGGAACAATTAATGGTATGTTCATACACGCATGTAAAAATAAACTATCTATATAGTTGTCTTTTTCTGAA
TGTGCAAAACTAAGCATTCCGAAGCCATTGTTAGCCGTATGAATAGGGAAACTAAACCCAGTGATAAGAC
CTGATGTTTTCGCTTCTTTAATTACATTTGGAGATTTTTTATTTACAGCATTGTTTTCAAATATATTCCA
ATTAATTGGTGAATGATTGGAGTTAGAATAATCTACTATAGGATCATATTTTATTAAATTAGCGTCATCA
TAATATTGCCTCCATTTTTTAGGGTAATTATCTAGGATTGAAATATCAGATTTAACCATAGAATGAGGAT
AAATGATCGCGAGTAAATAATATTCACAATGTACCATTTTAGTCATATCAGATAAGCATTGATTAATATC
ATTATTGCTTCTACAAGCTTTAATTTTATTAATTATTCTGTATGTGTCGTC
